Addgene plasmid #59329: pAAV-CAG-FLEX-splitTVA950
Purpose: Expresses splitTVA950
Depositing lab: Ian Wickersham. Depositing organization: Massachusetts Institute of Technology.
Backbone
  Vector backbone: pAAV
  Backbone manufacturer: Stratagene
  Backbone size w/o insert (bp): 5688
  Total vector size (bp): 6168
  Vector type: Mammalian Expression, AAV, Cre/Lox
Growth in bacteria
  Bacterial resistance: Ampicillin, 100 μg/mL
  Growth temperature: 37°C
  Growth strain: Stbl3
  Growth instructions: Stbl3 at 37C
  Copy number: High Copy
Gene/Insert
  Gene/Insert name: splitTVA950
  Species: Synthetic
  Insert size (bp): 480
  Promoter: CAG
  Cloning method: Unknown
  Sequencing primers: 5′ tgctaaccatgttcatgc; 3′ cagcgtatccacatagcg
Terms and licenses: Academic/Nonprofit Terms; Industry Terms: Not Available to Industry
How to cite: pAAV-CAG-FLEX-splitTVA950 was a gift from Ian Wickersham (Addgene plasmid # 59329 ; http://n2t.net/addgene:59329 ; RRID:Addgene_59329)
