[The description below was written by a language model from this plasmid's Addgene catalogue record and pLannotate feature annotations shown in this document.]
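Description:
pAAV-CAG-FLEX-splitTVA950 is a 6,168 bp AAV transfer plasmid built on the Stratagene pAAV backbone for Cre-dependent expression of a synthetic TVA variant in mammalian cells. It is maintained in bacteria as a high-copy plasmid through a ColE1/pUC-type origin and selected with ampicillin via the β-lactamase gene. An M13 phage origin is also present in the backbone. The record lists a recombination-deficient strain for propagation, which is common for plasmids carrying AAV2 inverted terminal repeats. The annotation detects a complete ITR downstream of the cassette but only short ITR fragments at the upstream end. These ITRs define the segment that is packaged into recombinant AAV particles.

Between the ITRs, the CAG promoter (CMV enhancer, chicken β-actin promoter and chimeric β-actin/β-globin intron) drives a FLEX switch. The roughly 480 bp splitTVA950 insert matches the quail receptor for subgroup A Rous sarcoma virus (TVA). It sits in the antisense orientation and is flanked on each side by a loxP and a lox2272 site, with the two pairs arranged in opposing orientations. Because the two lox types are mutually incompatible, Cre recombinase inverts the coding sequence and then excises one site of each pair, locking it in the sense orientation so that it is expressed only in Cre-positive cells. A WPRE and bovine growth hormone polyadenylation signal follow to enhance transcript stability and processing.

The stated purpose is simply expression of splitTVA950, and the record does not explain what the "split" design entails. TVA is generally used to render defined cells susceptible to EnvA-pseudotyped viruses, so Cre-restricted targeting of this kind is the plausible application.
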