Features (pLannotate 1.2.2; 23 found; start..end, strand, type, name):
     12..39      +  repeat_region  AAV2 ITR (fragment): inverted terminal repeat of adeno-associated virus serotype 2 inverted
     68..95      +  repeat_region  AAV2 ITR (fragment): inverted terminal repeat of adeno-associated virus serotype 2 inverted
    134..513     +  enhancer       CMV enhancer: human cytomegalovirus immediate early enhancer
    515..792     +  promoter       chicken β-actin promoter: No description available
    794..1811    +  intron         chimeric intron: chimera between introns from chicken β-actin and rabbit β-globin
   1809..1865    +  CDS            HBB (fragment): HBB_LEPEU - Experimental evidence at protein level: Swiss-Prot protein existence level 1. Involved in oxygen transport from the lung to the various peripheral tissues. From Lepus europaeus (European hare).
   1888..1921    -  protein_bind   loxP: Cre-mediated recombination occurs in the 8-bp core sequence (GCATACAT). Cre recombinase
   1922..1971    -  intron         β-globin intron (fragment): internally truncated intron from human β-globin
   1972..2005    -  protein_bind   lox2272: Cre-mediated recombination occurs in the 8-bp core sequence (GGATACTT). lox2272 sites are compatible with each other, but incompatible with loxP or loxN sites (Lee and Saito, 1988). Cre recombinase
   2017..2484    -  CDS            RSVR_COTJA: Experimental evidence at protein level: Swiss-Prot protein existence level 1. Responsible for susceptibility to the retrovirus subgroup A Rous sarcoma virus. From Coturnix japonica (Japanese quail) (Coturnix coturnix japonica).
   2490..2523    +  protein_bind   loxP: Cre-mediated recombination occurs in the 8-bp core sequence (GCATACAT). Cre recombinase
   2524..2573    -  intron         β-globin intron (fragment): internally truncated intron from human β-globin
   2574..2607    +  protein_bind   lox2272: Cre-mediated recombination occurs in the 8-bp core sequence (GGATACTT). lox2272 sites are compatible with each other, but incompatible with loxP or loxN sites (Lee and Saito, 1988). Cre recombinase
   2609..3197    +  misc_feature   WPRE: woodchuck hepatitis virus posttranscriptional regulatory element
   3205..3429    +  polyA_signal   bGH poly(A) signal: bovine growth hormone polyadenylation signal
   3431..3571    +  repeat_region  AAV2 ITR: inverted terminal repeat of adeno-associated virus serotype 2 inverted
   3576..3627    -  misc_feature   bom (fragment): basis of mobility region from pBR322
   3646..4026    +  rep_origin     M13 ori (sequence partly withheld): M13 bacteriophage origin of replication; arrow indicates direction of (+) strand synthesis
   4102..4151    -  misc_feature   bom (fragment): basis of mobility region from pBR322
   4253..4288    -  CDS            rop (fragment): Rop protein, which maintains plasmids at low copy number; rop
   4383..4487    +  promoter       AmpR promoter: bla
   4488..5348    +  CDS            AmpR: β-lactamase; bla; confers resistance to ampicillin, carbenicillin, and related antibiotics
   5519..6107    +  rep_origin     ori: high-copy-number ColE1/pMB1/pBR322/pUC origin of replication
>Addgene plasmid #59329 | pAAV-CAG-FLEX-splitTVA950 | depositor full sequence | sequence record 92025 | pAAV-CAG-FLEX-splitTVA950 sequence 6168 bps
CCTGCAGGCAGCTGCGCGCTCGCTCGCTCACTGAGGCCGCCCGGGCGTCGGGCGACCTTTGGTCGCCCGG
CCTCAGTGAGCGAGCGAGCGCGCAGAGAGGGAGTGGCCAACTCCATCACTAGGGGTTCCTGTCGACATTG
ATTATTGACTAGTTATTAATAGTAATCAATTACGGGGTCATTAGTTCATAGCCCATATATGGAGTTCCGC
GTTACATAACTTACGGTAAATGGCCCGCCTGGCTGACCGCCCAACGACCCCCGCCCATTGACGTCAATAA
TGACGTATGTTCCCATAGTAACGCCAATAGGGACTTTCCATTGACGTCAATGGGTGGAGTATTTACGGTA
AACTGCCCACTTGGCAGTACATCAAGTGTATCATATGCCAAGTACGCCCCCTATTGACGTCAATGACGGT
AAATGGCCCGCCTGGCATTATGCCCAGTACATGACCTTATGGGACTTTCCTACTTGGCAGTACATCTACG
TATTAGTCATCGCTATTACCATGGTCGAGGTGAGCCCCACGTTCTGCTTCACTCTCCCCATCTCCCCCCC
CTCCCCACCCCCAATTTTGTATTTATTTATTTTTTAATTATTTTGTGCAGCGATGGGGGCGGGGGGGGGG
GGGGGGCGCGCGCCAGGCGGGGCGGGGCGGGGCGAGGGGCGGGGCGGGGCGAGGCGGAGAGGTGCGGCGG
CAGCCAATCAGAGCGGCGCGCTCCGAAAGTTTCCTTTTATGGCGAGGCGGCGGCGGCGGCGGCCCTATAA
AAAGCGAAGCGCGCGGCGGGCGGGGAGTCGCTGCGACGCTGCCTTCGCCCCGTGCCCCGCTCCGCCGCCG
CCTCGCGCCGCCCGCCCCGGCTCTGACTGACCGCGTTACTCCCACAGGTGAGCGGGCGGGACGGCCCTTC
TCCTCCGGGCTGTAATTAGCGCTTGGTTTAATGACGGCTTGTTTCTTTTCTGTGGCTGCGTGAAAGCCTT
GAGGGGCTCCGGGAGGGCCCTTTGTGCGGGGGGAGCGGCTCGGGGGGTGCGTGCGTGTGTGTGTGCGTGG
GGAGCGCCGCGTGCGGCTCCGCGCTGCCCGGCGGCTGTGAGCGCTGCGGGCGCGGCGCGGGGCTTTGTGC
GCTCCGCAGTGTGCGCGAGGGGAGCGCGGCCGGGGGCGGTGCCCCGCGGTGCGGGGGGGGCTGCGAGGGG
AACAAAGGCTGCGTGCGGGGTGTGTGCGTGGGGGGGTGAGCAGGGGGTGTGGGCGCGTCGGTCGGGCTGC
AACCCCCCCTGCACCCCCCTCCCCGAGTTGCTGAGCACGGCCCGGCTTCGGGTGCGGGGCTCCGTACGGG
GCGTGGCGCGGGGCTCGCCGTGCCGGGCGGGGGGTGGCGGCAGGTGGGGGTGCCGGGCGGGGCGGGGCCG
CCTCGGGCCGGGGAGGGCTCGGGGGAGGGGCGCGGCGGCCCCCGGAGCGCCGGCGGCTGTCGAGGCGCGG
CGAGCCGCAGCCATTGCCTTTTATGGTAATCGTGCGAGAGGGCGCAGGGACTTCCTTTGTCCCAAATCTG
TGCGGAGCCGAAATCTGGGAGGCGCCGCCGCACCCCCTCTAGCGGGCGCGGGGCGAAGCGGTGCGGCGCC
GGCAGGAAGGAAATGGGCGGGGAGGGCCTTCGTGCGTCGCCGCGCCGCCGTCCCCTTCTCCCTCTCCAGC
CTCGGGGCTGTCCGCGGGGGGACGGCTGCCTTCGGGGGGGACGGGGCAGGGCGGGGTTCGGCTTCTGGCG
TGTGACCGGCGGCTCTAGAGCCTCTGCTAACCATGTTCATGCCTTCTTCTTTTTCCTACAGCTCCTGGGC
AACGTGCTGGTTATTGTGCTGTCTCATCATTTTGGCAAAGAATTCCGGAGCCGCCACCATGGTTAATATA
ACTTCGTATAATGTATGCTATACGAAGTTATGCAGAATGGTAGCTGGATTGTAGCTGCTATTAGCAATAT
GAAACCTCTTAATAACTTCGTATAAAGTATCCTATACGAAGTTATGGCGCGCCTCAGGAGAACAAGTCTG
CCTGGCTCTTGTCAGGCACCAGCAGCTCCTTGGATGCGCTTTCAAGACTGAAGATGTCAGACCTGCTTTT
TGCTTTGGACTTCCCCCATGCAGCGATACCACCCACAGCTACCAGGCAGCACAGGAGCACTGCAGTGATC
AGCATCCACATGCGGCCGTGATTCCTGGCTGGCAGAGCACGTCCAGGAGCAGGGGCAGTGGGAGCCTCTG
TGCCGTTGTCCGTGGGCACCGCGGGGATCGCGCTGGTCCCGCAGCCCCACTCGTCCCGCCCGTCGTCGCA
GTCGGGGTGTCCGTCGCACAGCCAGTCCTGCGGGTAACACTCCCCGTGGGCACCGGGCGGCTCCGAGCAG
CGGAACTGACCGGGGGGGCAACGGGACAAAGAACCGTTACCGGACCCGTTACCGGTCACGTTACCGGGCA
GCAGCAGCAGCAGCAGCGCGGGCAGCAGCCGCGCACCTAATAACTTCGTATAGCATACATTATACGAAGT
TATTTGCCTTAACCCAGAAATTATCACTGTTATTCTTTAGAATGGTGCAAAGAATAACTTCGTATAGGAT
ACTTTATACGAAGTTATGAATCAACCTCTGGATTACAAAATTTGTGAAAGATTGACTGGTATTCTTAACT
ATGTTGCTCCTTTTACGCTATGTGGATACGCTGCTTTAATGCCTTTGTATCATGCTATTGCTTCCCGTAT
GGCTTTCATTTTCTCCTCCTTGTATAAATCCTGGTTGCTGTCTCTTTATGAGGAGTTGTGGCCCGTTGTC
AGGCAACGTGGCGTGGTGTGCACTGTGTTTGCTGACGCAACCCCCACTGGTTGGGGCATTGCCACCACCT
GTCAGCTCCTTTCCGGGACTTTCGCTTTCCCCCTCCCTATTGCCACGGCGGAACTCATCGCCGCCTGCCT
TGCCCGCTGCTGGACAGGGGCTCGGCTGTTGGGCACTGACAATTCCGTGGTGTTGTCGGGGAAGCTGACG
TCCTTTCCATGGCTGCTCGCCTGTGTTGCCACCTGGATTCTGCGCGGGACGTCCTTCTGCTACGTCCCTT
CGGCCCTCAATCCAGCGGACCTTCCTTCCCGCGGCCTGCTGCCGGCTCTGCGGCCTCTTCCGCGTCTTCG
CCTTCGCCCTCAGACGAGTCGGATCTCCCTTTGGGCCGCCTCCCCGCCTGGATCCTGTGCCTTCTAGTTG
CCAGCCATCTGTTGTTTGCCCCTCCCCCGTGCCTTCCTTGACCCTGGAAGGTGCCACTCCCACTGTCCTT
TCCTAATAAAATGAGGAAATTGCATCGCATTGTCTGAGTAGGTGTCATTCTATTCTGGGGGGTGGGGTGG
GGCAGGACAGCAAGGGGGAGGATTGGGAAGACAATAGCAGGCATGCTGGGGATGCGGTGGGCTCTATGGC
AGGAACCCCTAGTGATGGAGTTGGCCACTCCCTCTCTGCGCGCTCGCTCGCTCACTGAGGCCGGGCGACC
AAAGGTCGCCCGACGCCCGGGCTTTGCCCGGGCGGCCTCAGTGAGCGAGCGAGCGCGCAGCTGCCTGCAG
GGGCGCCTGATGCGGTATTTTCTCCTTACGCATCTGTGCGGTATTTCACACCGCATA
[142 nt withheld, positions 3628-3769]
C
[141 nt withheld, positions 3771-3911]
CCTTTGACGTTGGAGTCCACGTTCTTT
[37 nt withheld, positions 3939-3975]
ACCCTATCTCGGGCTATTCTTTTGATTTATAAGGGATTTTGCCGATTTCGGCCTATTGGTTAAAAAATGA
GCTGATTTAACAAAAATTTAACGCGAATTTTAACAAAATATTAACGTTTACAATTTTATGGTGCACTCTC
AGTACAATCTGCTCTGATGCCGCATAGTTAAGCCAGCCCCGACACCCGCCAACACCCGCTGACGCGCCCT
GACGGGCTTGTCTGCTCCCGGCATCCGCTTACAGACAAGCTGTGACCGTCTCCGGGAGCTGCATGTGTCA
GAGGTTTTCACCGTCATCACCGAAACGCGCGAGACGAAAGGGCCTCGTGATACGCCTATTTTTATAGGTT
AATGTCATGATAATAATGGTTTCTTAGACGTCAGGTGGCACTTTTCGGGGAAATGTGCGCGGAACCCCTA
TTTGTTTATTTTTCTAAATACATTCAAATATGTATCCGCTCATGAGACAATAACCCTGATAAATGCTTCA
ATAATATTGAAAAAGGAAGAGTATGAGTATTCAACATTTCCGTGTCGCCCTTATTCCCTTTTTTGCGGCA
TTTTGCCTTCCTGTTTTTGCTCACCCAGAAACGCTGGTGAAAGTAAAAGATGCTGAAGATCAGTTGGGTG
CACGAGTGGGTTACATCGAACTGGATCTCAACAGCGGTAAGATCCTTGAGAGTTTTCGCCCCGAAGAACG
TTTTCCAATGATGAGCACTTTTAAAGTTCTGCTATGTGGCGCGGTATTATCCCGTATTGACGCCGGGCAA
GAGCAACTCGGTCGCCGCATACACTATTCTCAGAATGACTTGGTTGAGTACTCACCAGTCACAGAAAAGC
ATCTTACGGATGGCATGACAGTAAGAGAATTATGCAGTGCTGCCATAACCATGAGTGATAACACTGCGGC
CAACTTACTTCTGACAACGATCGGAGGACCGAAGGAGCTAACCGCTTTTTTGCACAACATGGGGGATCAT
GTAACTCGCCTTGATCGTTGGGAACCGGAGCTGAATGAAGCCATACCAAACGACGAGCGTGACACCACGA
TGCCTGTAGCAATGGCAACAACGTTGCGCAAACTATTAACTGGCGAACTACTTACTCTAGCTTCCCGGCA
ACAATTAATAGACTGGATGGAGGCGGATAAAGTTGCAGGACCACTTCTGCGCTCGGCCCTTCCGGCTGGC
TGGTTTATTGCTGATAAATCTGGAGCCGGTGAGCGTGGGTCTCGCGGTATCATTGCAGCACTGGGGCCAG
ATGGTAAGCCCTCCCGTATCGTAGTTATCTACACGACGGGGAGTCAGGCAACTATGGATGAACGAAATAG
ACAGATCGCTGAGATAGGTGCCTCACTGATTAAGCATTGGTAACTGTCAGACCAAGTTTACTCATATATA
CTTTAGATTGATTTAAAACTTCATTTTTAATTTAAAAGGATCTAGGTGAAGATCCTTTTTGATAATCTCA
TGACCAAAATCCCTTAACGTGAGTTTTCGTTCCACTGAGCGTCAGACCCCGTAGAAAAGATCAAAGGATC
TTCTTGAGATCCTTTTTTTCTGCGCGTAATCTGCTGCTTGCAAACAAAAAAACCACCGCTACCAGCGGTG
GTTTGTTTGCCGGATCAAGAGCTACCAACTCTTTTTCCGAAGGTAACTGGCTTCAGCAGAGCGCAGATAC
CAAATACTGTCCTTCTAGTGTAGCCGTAGTTAGGCCACCACTTCAAGAACTCTGTAGCACCGCCTACATA
CCTCGCTCTGCTAATCCTGTTACCAGTGGCTGCTGCCAGTGGCGATAAGTCGTGTCTTACCGGGTTGGAC
TCAAGACGATAGTTACCGGATAAGGCGCAGCGGTCGGGCTGAACGGGGGGTTCGTGCACACAGCCCAGCT
TGGAGCGAACGACCTACACCGAACTGAGATACCTACAGCGTGAGCTATGAGAAAGCGCCACGCTTCCCGA
AGGGAGAAAGGCGGACAGGTATCCGGTAAGCGGCAGGGTCGGAACAGGAGAGCGCACGAGGGAGCTTCCA
GGGGGAAACGCCTGGTATCTTTATAGTCCTGTCGGGTTTCGCCACCTCTGACTTGAGCGTCGATTTTTGT
GATGCTCGTCAGGGGGGCGGAGCCTATGGAAAAACGCCAGCAACGCGGCCTTTTTACGGTTCCTGGCCTT
TTGCTGGCCTTTTGCTCACATGT
