>Addgene plasmid #59329 | pAAV-CAG-FLEX-splitTVA950 | addgene partial sequence | sequence record 95910 | pCX-8097F 5'-GCGAGCCGCAGCCATTGCCTTTTA-3'
AGCGGGCGCGGGGCGAAGCGGTGCGGCGCCGGCAGGAAGGAAATGGGCGGGGAGGGCCTTCGTGCGTCGC
CGCGCCGCCGTCCCCTTCTCCCTCTCCAGCCTCGGGGCTGTCCGCGGGGGGACGGCTGCCTTCGGGGGGG
ACGGGGCAGGGCGGGGTTCGGCTTCTGGCGTGTGACCGGCGGCTCTAGAGCCTCTGCTAACCATGTTCAT
GCCTTCTTCTTTTTCCTACAGCTCCTGGGCAACGTGC
