>Addgene plasmid #59329 | pAAV-CAG-FLEX-splitTVA950 | addgene partial sequence | sequence record 95933 | Futet-R 5'-CAAAGGCATTAAAGCAGCGT-3'
TACCAGTCAATCTTTCACAAATTTTGTAATCCAGAGGTTGATTCATAACTTCGTATAAAGTATCCTATAC
GAAGTTATTCTTTGCACCATTCTAAAGAATAACAGTGATAATTTCTGGGTTAAGGCAAATAACTTCGTAT
AATGTATGCTATACGAAGTTATTAGGTGCGCGGCTGCTGCCCGCGCTGCTGCTGCTGCTGCTGCCCGGTA
ACGTGACCGGTAACGGGTCCGGTAACGGTTCTTTGTCCCGTTGCCCCCCCGGTCAGTTCCGCTGCTCGGA
GCCGCCCGGTGCCCACGGGGAGTGTTACCCGCAGGACTGGCTGTGCGACGGACACCCCGACTGCGACGAC
GGGCGGGACGAGTGGGGCTGCGGGACCAGCGCGATCCCCGCGGTGCCCACGGACAACGGCACAGAGGCTC
CCACTGCCCCTGCTCCTGGACGTGCTCTGCCAGCCAGGAATCACGGCCGCATGTGGATGCTGATCACTG
