>Addgene plasmid #59329 | pAAV-CAG-FLEX-splitTVA950 | addgene partial sequence | sequence record 97561 | pCAG-F 5'-GCAACGTGCTGGTTATTGTG-3'
CCGCCACCATGGTTAATATAACTTCGTATAATGTATGCTATACGAAGTTATGCAGAATGGTAGCTGGATT
GTAGCTGCTATTAGCAATATGAAACCTCTTAATAACTTCGTATAAAGTATCCTATACGAAGTTATGGCGC
GCCTCAGGAGAACAAGTCTGCCTGGCTCTTGTCAGGCACCAGCAGCTCCTTGGATGCGCTTTCAAGACTG
AAGATGTCAGACCTGCTTTTTGCTTTGGACTTCCCCCATGCAGCGATACCACCCACAGCTACCAGGCAGC
ACAGGAGCACTGCAGTGATCAGCATCCACATGCGGCCGTGATTCCTGGCTGGCAGAGCACGTCCAGGAGC
AGGGGCAGTGGGAGCCTCTGTGCCGTTGTCCGTGGGCACCGCGGGGATCGCGCTGGTCCCGCAGCCCCAC
TCGTCCCGCCCGTCGTCGCA
